Addgene plasmid #13473: pWay21-MKP-1CH2A
Depositing lab: Anton Bennett. Depositing organization: Yale University. Publication: The noncatalytic amino terminus of mitogen-activated protein kinase phosphatase 1 directs nuclear targeting and serum response element transcriptional regulation. Wu JJ, Zhang L, Bennett AM. Mol Cell Biol. 2005 Jun . 25(11):4792-803. 10.1128/MCB.25.11.4792-4803.2005 PubMed 15899879.
Backbone
  Vector backbone: pWay21 EGFP
  Backbone size w/o insert (bp): 5800
  Vector type: Mammalian Expression
Growth in bacteria
  Bacterial resistance: Ampicillin, 100 μg/mL
  Growth temperature: 37°C
  Growth strain: DH5alpha
  Copy number: Unknown
Gene/Insert
  Gene/Insert name: MKP-1CH2A (alt name: MKP-1)
  Species: M. musculus (mouse)
  Insert size (bp): 150
  Mutation: Contains aa 1-46
  GenBank ID: NM_013642
  Entrez Gene: Dusp1 (a.k.a. 3CH134, MKP1, Ptpn16, erp, mkp-1)
  Tag / fusion protein: EGFP (N terminal on backbone)
  Cloning method: Restriction Enzyme; 5′ cloning site Sma I (not destroyed); 3′ cloning site Not I (not destroyed)
  Sequencing primers: 5′ EGFP-C
Terms and licenses: Academic/Nonprofit Terms; Industry Terms: Not Available to Industry
How to cite: pWay21-MKP-1CH2A was a gift from Anton Bennett (Addgene plasmid # 13473 ; http://n2t.net/addgene:13473 ; RRID:Addgene_13473)
