[The description below was written by a language model from this plasmid's Addgene catalogue record.]
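Description:
pWay21-MKP-1CH2A is a mammalian expression plasmid built on the pWay21 EGFP backbone (about 5.8 kb without insert). It is propagated in E. coli under ampicillin selection. The record does not state the copy number, the origin of replication, the promoter driving expression in mammalian cells, or any mammalian selection marker.

The insert is a short fragment of roughly 150 bp from mouse Dusp1, which encodes MAP kinase phosphatase 1 (MKP-1, also known as 3CH134, Ptpn16 or erp). It covers only amino acids 1–46 of the protein, and the construct name designates this segment as CH2A. The fragment was cloned between SmaI and NotI sites, both of which remain intact. It sits downstream of the backbone's EGFP coding sequence, so the product is a fusion protein with EGFP at the N terminus of the MKP-1 fragment. This lets the fragment be followed by fluorescence in transfected cells.

Because the fragment comes from the extreme amino terminus, it lacks the phosphatase catalytic region and represents a small piece of the noncatalytic portion of MKP-1. The associated study examined how this noncatalytic amino terminus directs nuclear targeting of MKP-1 and influences serum response element-dependent transcription. The plasmid is therefore best understood as one of a set of EGFP-tagged domain or truncation constructs. Such constructs are used to map which N-terminal sequences are enough to determine subcellular localization, typically by fluorescence microscopy of transfected mammalian cells. No feature table was provided, so other backbone elements cannot be described from the record.
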