>Addgene plasmid #13473 | pWay21-MKP-1CH2A | addgene partial sequence | sequence record 36803 | EGFP-C 5'-CATGGTCCTGCTGGAGTTCGTG-3'
GACGAGCTGTACAGGGTGGCGGGCCCGGGATGGTGATGGAGGTGGGCATCCTGGACGCCGGGGGGCTGCG
CGCGCTGCTGCGAGAGGGCGCCGCGCAGTGCCTGTTGTTGGATTGTCGCTCCTTCTTCGCTTTCAACGCC
GGCCACATCGCGGGCTCAGTGAACGTGCGCTTCAGCACCATCTGATTGCGGCCGCTCGAGTCTAGAGGGC
CCGTTTAAACCCGCTGATCAGCCTCGACTGTGCCTTCTAGTTGCCAGCCATCTGTTGTTTGCCCCTCCCC
CGTGCCTTCCTTGACCCTGGAAGGTGCCACTCCCACTGTCCTTTCCTAATAAAATGAGGAAATTGCATCG
CATTGTCTGAGTAGGTGTCATTCTATTCTGGGGGGTGGGGTGGGGCAGGACAGCAAGGGGGAGGATTGGG
AAGACAATAGCAGGCATGCTGGGGATGCGGTGGGCTCTATGGCTTCTGAGGCGGAAAGAACCAGTGGCGG
TAATACGGTTATCCACAGAATCAGGGGATAACGCAGGAAAGAACATGTGAGCAAAAGGCCAGCAAAAGGC
CAGGAACCGTAAAAAGGCCGCGTTGCTGGCGTTTTTCCATAGGCTCCGCCCCCCTGACGAGCATCACAAA
AATCGACGCTCAAGTCAGAGGTGGCGAAACCCGACAGGACTATAAAGATACCAGGCGTTTCCCCCTGGAA
GCTCCCTCGTGCGCTCTCCTGTTCCGACCCTGCCGCTTACCGGATACCTGTCCGCCTTTCTCCCTTCGGG
AAGCGTGGCGCTTTCTCATAGCTCACGCTGTAGGTATCTCAGTTCGGTGTAG
